Addgene plasmid #187918: pcDNA3-PB1-3x-FLAG-B/BRISBANE/60/2008
Purpose: Expresses C terminal 3xFLAG tagged PB1 subunit of Influenza B/Brisbane/60/2008 virus polymerase in mammalian cells
Depositing lab: Arindam Mondal. Depositing organization: Indian Institute of Technology, Kharagpur. Publication: A Comprehensive Roadmap Towards the Generation of an Influenza B Reporter Assay Using a Single DNA Polymerase-Based Cloning of the Reporter RNA Construct. Kedia N, Banerjee S, Mondal A. Front Microbiol. 2022 May 25;13:868367. doi: 10.3389/fmicb.2022.868367. eCollection 2022. PubMed 35694292.
Backbone
  Vector backbone: pcDNA3
  Backbone size w/o insert (bp): 5426
  Total vector size (bp): 7760
  Selectable markers: Neomycin (select with G418)
Growth in bacteria
  Bacterial resistance: Ampicillin, 100 μg/mL
  Growth temperature: 37°C
  Growth strain: DH5alpha
  Growth instructions: Streak an ampicillin agar plate from the frozen glycerol stock. Grow bacterial culture from a single colony grown on the plate.
  Copy number: High Copy
Gene/Insert
  Gene/Insert name: polymerase basic protein 1 (alt name: PB1)
  Species: B/Brisbane/60/2008
  Insert size (bp): 2334
  Promoter: CMV Promoter
  Tag / fusion protein: 3xFLAG (C terminal on backbone)
  Cloning method: Restriction Enzyme; 5′ cloning site EcoR1 (not destroyed); 3′ cloning site Not1 (not destroyed)
  Sequencing primers: 5′ CMV Forward; 3′ BGH Reverse
Terms and licenses: Academic/Nonprofit Terms; Industry Terms: Not Available to Industry
How to cite: pcDNA3-PB1-3x-FLAG-B/BRISBANE/60/2008 was a gift from Arindam Mondal (Addgene plasmid # 187918 ; http://n2t.net/addgene:187918 ; RRID:Addgene_187918)
