[The description below was written by a language model from this plasmid's Addgene catalogue record and pLannotate feature annotations shown in this document.]
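Description:
pcDNA3-PB1-3x-FLAG-B/BRISBANE/60/2008 is a mammalian expression plasmid built on the pcDNA3 backbone that produces the PB1 subunit of the influenza B/Brisbane/60/2008 virus polymerase with a C-terminal 3xFLAG epitope tag. It is propagated in E. coli through a high-copy ColE1/pUC-type origin with ampicillin selection (AmpR under its own bla promoter), and it also carries an f1 origin. For mammalian cells, a neomycin phosphotransferase gene driven by the SV40 early promoter and terminated by the SV40 poly(A) signal allows G418 selection of stable transfectants.

The PB1 coding sequence was inserted between EcoRI and NotI sites downstream of the human CMV immediate-early enhancer and promoter, and it is followed in frame by the backbone-encoded 3xFLAG tag and then the bovine growth hormone polyadenylation signal. A T7 promoter upstream and an inverted SP6 promoter downstream flank the insert, as is standard for pcDNA3. PB1 is the catalytic RNA-dependent RNA polymerase subunit of the viral polymerase, responsible for transcription and replication of the viral RNA segments; the FLAG tag permits detection or immunoprecipitation of the protein. The associated publication describes development of an influenza B reporter assay, so this plasmid presumably serves to supply PB1 in such a system, although the record does not spell out the other components required. Short annotated fragments such as an HIV-1 LTR piece, ble and lacI appear to be backbone remnants or similarity hits rather than functional elements. The sequenced record is 7,687 nt, slightly shorter than the 7,760 bp catalogue size.
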