Features (pLannotate 1.2.2; 22 found; start..end, strand, type, name):
     28..80      -  misc_feature   bom (fragment): basis of mobility region from pBR322
    235..614     +  enhancer       CMV enhancer: human cytomegalovirus immediate early enhancer
    615..818     +  promoter       CMV promoter: human cytomegalovirus (CMV) immediate early promoter
    814..847     +  LTR            5' LTR (truncated) (fragment): truncated 5' long terminal repeat (LTR) from HIV-1
    863..881     +  promoter       T7 promoter: promoter for bacteriophage T7 RNA polymerase
    947..3202    +  CDS            PB1: RDRP_INBP9 - Experimental evidence at protein level: Swiss-Prot protein existence level 1. RNA-dependent RNA polymerase which is responsible for replication and transcription of virus RNA segments. The transcription of viral mRNAs occurs by a unique mechanism called cap-snatching. 5' methylated caps of cellular mRNAs are cleaved after 10-13 nucleotides by PA. In turn, these short capped RNAs are used as primers by PB1 for transcription of viral mRNAs. During virus replication, PB1 initiates RNA synthesis and copy vRNA into complementary RNA (cRNA) which in turn serves as a template for the pro
   3212..3277    +  CDS            3xFLAG: three tandem FLAG® epitope tags, followed by an enterokinase cleavage site
   3312..3330    -  promoter       SP6 promoter: promoter for bacteriophage SP6 RNA polymerase
   3356..3580    +  polyA_signal   bGH poly(A) signal: bovine growth hormone polyadenylation signal
   3584..3605    +  promoter       SV40 promoter (fragment): SV40 enhancer and early promoter
   3626..4054    +  rep_origin     f1 ori (sequence partly withheld): f1 bacteriophage origin of replication; arrow indicates direction of (+) strand synthesis
   4107..4317    +  promoter       SV40 promoter: SV40 early promoter
   4392..5183    +  CDS            neo: KKA2_KLEPN - Also known as kan, nptII. Experimental evidence at protein level: Swiss-Prot protein existence level 1. Resistance to kanamycin, neomycin, paromomycin, ribostamycin, butirosin and gentamicin B. From Klebsiella pneumoniae.
   5207..5365    +  CDS            ble (fragment): BLE_KLEPN - Experimental evidence at protein level: Swiss-Prot protein existence level 1. Binding protein with a strong affinity to the bleomycin family of antibiotics. Binds to CL990; an antimitotic-antibiotic compound. From Klebsiella pneumoniae.
   5360..5481    +  polyA_signal   SV40 poly(A) signal: SV40 polyadenylation signal
   5554..5570    -  protein_bind   lac operator: The lac repressor binds to the lac operator to inhibit transcription in E. coli. This inhibition can be relieved by adding lactose or isopropyl-β-D-thiogalactopyranoside (IPTG). lac repressor encoded by lacI
   5578..5608    -  promoter       lac promoter: promoter for the E. coli lac operon
   5623..5644    -  protein_bind   CAP binding site: CAP binding activates transcription in the presence of cAMP. E. coli catabolite activator protein
   5657..5749    -  CDS            lacI (fragment): lac repressor; lacI; The lac repressor binds to the lac operator to inhibit transcription in E. coli. This inhibition can be relieved by adding lactose or isopropyl-β-D-thiogalactopyranoside (IPTG).
   5932..6520    -  rep_origin     ori: high-copy-number ColE1/pMB1/pBR322/pUC origin of replication
   6691..7551    -  CDS            AmpR: β-lactamase; bla; confers resistance to ampicillin, carbenicillin, and related antibiotics
   7552..7656    -  promoter       AmpR promoter: bla
>Addgene plasmid #187918 | pcDNA3-PB1-3x-FLAG-B/BRISBANE/60/2008 | addgene full sequence | sequence record 373430 | Addgene NGS Result
GACGGATCGGGAGATCTCCCGATCCCCTATGGTGCACTCTCAGTACAATCTGCTCTGATGCCGCATAGTT
AAGCCAGTATCTGCTCCCTGCTTGTGTGTTGGAGGTCGCTGAGTAGTGCGCGAGCAAAATTTAAGCTACA
ACAAGGCAAGGCTTGACCGACAATTGCATGAAGAATCTGCTTAGGGTTAGGCGTTTTGCGCTGCTTCGCG
ATGTACGGGCCAGATATACGCGTTGACATTGATTATTGACTAGTTATTAATAGTAATCAATTACGGGGTC
ATTAGTTCATAGCCCATATATGGAGTTCCGCGTTACATAACTTACGGTAAATGGCCCGCCTGGCTGACCG
CCCAACGACCCCCGCCCATTGACGTCAATAATGACGTATGTTCCCATAGTAACGCCAATAGGGACTTTCC
ATTGACGTCAATGGGTGGAGTATTTACGGTAAACTGCCCACTTGGCAGTACATCAAGTGTATCATATGCC
AAGTACGCCCCCTATTGACGTCAATGACGGTAAATGGCCCGCCTGGCATTATGCCCAGTACATGACCTTA
TGGGACTTTCCTACTTGGCAGTACATCTACGTATTAGTCATCGCTATTACCATGGTGATGCGGTTTTGGC
AGTACATCAATGGGCGTGGATAGCGGTTTGACTCACGGGGATTTCCAAGTCTCCACCCCATTGACGTCAA
TGGGAGTTTGTTTTGGCACCAAAATCAACGGGACTTTCCAAAATGTCGTAACAACTCCGCCCCATTGACG
CAAATGGGCGGTAGGCGTGTACGGTGGGAGGTCTATATAAGCAGAGCTCTCTGGCTAACTAGAGAACCCA
CTGCTTACTGGCTTATCGAAATTAATACGACTCACTATAGGGAGACCCAAGCTTGGTACCGAGCTCGGAT
CCACTAGTAACGGCCGCCAGTGTGCTGGAATTCACCATGAATATAAATCCTTATTTTCTCTTCATAGATG
TGCCCGTACAGGCAGCAATTTCAACAACATTCCCATACACTGGTGTTCCCCCTTATTCCCATGGAACAGG
AACAGGCTACACAATAGACACCGTGATCAGAACGCATGAGTACTCAAACAAGGGGAAACAGTACATTTCT
GATGTTACAGGATGCACAATGGTAGATCCAACAAATGGACCATTACCCGAAGATAATGAGCCGAGTGCCT
ATGCGCAATTAGATTGCGTTTTAGAGGCTTTGGATAGAATGGATGAAGAACACCCAGGTCTTTTTCAAGC
AGCCTCACAGAATGCTATGGAGGCCCTAATGGTCACAACTGTAGACAAATTAACCCAGGGGAGACAGACT
TTTGATTGGACAGTATGCAGAAACCAACCTGCTGCAACGGCACTGAACACAACAATAACCTCTTTTAGGT
TGAATGATTTAAATGGAGCCGACAAAGGTGGATTAATACCTTTTTGCCAGGATATCATTGATTCATTAGA
CCGACCTGAAATGACTTTCTTCTCAGTAAAGAATATAAAGAAAAAATTGCCTGCCAAAAACAGAAAGGGT
TTCCTCATAAAGAGGATACCAATGAAGGTAAAAGACAAAATAACCAAAGTGGAATACATCAAAAGAGCAT
TATCATTAAACACAATGACAAAAGACGCTGAAAGAGGCAAACTGAAAAGAAGAGCGATTGCCACTGCTGG
AATACAAATCAGAGGGTTTGTATTAGTAGTTGAAAACTTGGCTAAAAATATATGTGAAAATCTAGAACAA
AGTGGTTTACCAGTAGGTGGAAACGAGAAGAAAGCCAAACTGTCAAACGCAGTGGCCAAAATGCTCAGTA
ACTGCCCACCAGGAGGGATTAGCATGACAGTAACAGGAGACAATACAAAATGGAATGAATGTTTAAACCC
AAGAATCTTTTTGGCTATGACTGAAAGAATAACCAGAGACAGCCCAGTTTGGTTCAGGGATTTTTGTAGT
ATAGCACCGGTCCTGTTCTCCAATAAGATAGCAAGATTGGGGAAAGGGTTTATGATAACAAGCAAAACAA
AAAGACTGAAGGCTCAAATACCTTGTCCTGATCTGTTTAGTATACCGTTAGAAAGATATAATGAAGAAAC
AAGGGCAAAATTGAAAAAGCTAAAACCATTCTTCAATGAAGAAGGAACTGCATCTTTGTCGCCTGGGATG
ATGATGGGAATGTTTAATATGCTATCTACCGTGTTGGGAGTAGCTGCACTAGGTATCAAGAACATTGGAA
ACAAAGAATACTTATGGGATGGACTGCAATCTTCTGATGATTTTGCTCTGTTTGTTAATGCAAAGGATGA
AGAAACATGTATGGAAGGAATAAACGACTTTTACCGAACATGTAAATTATTGGGAGTAAACATGAGCAAA
AAGAAAAGTTACTGTAATGAGACTGGAATGTTTGAATTTACAAGCATGTTCTACAGAGATGGATTTGTAT
CTAATTTTGCAATGGAACTCCCTTCGTTTGGGGTTGCTGGAGTAAATGAATCAGCAGATATGGCAATAGG
AATGACAATAATAAAGAACAACATGATCAACAATGGAATGGGTCCGGCAACAGCACAAACAGCCATACAG
TTATTCATAGCTGATTATAGATACACCTACAAATGCCACAGGGGAGATTCCAAAGTAGAAGGAAAGAGAA
TGAAAATCATAAAGGAGTTATGGGAAAACACTAAAGGAAGAGATGGTCTATTAGTAGCAGATGGTGGGCC
CAACATTTACAATTTGAGAAACCTGCATATCCCAGAAATAGTATTAAAGTATAATCTAATGGACCCTGAA
TACAAAGGGCGGTTACTTCATCCTCAAAATCCCTTTGTGGGACATTTGTCTATTGAGGGCATCAAAGAGG
CAGACATAACCCCAGCACATGGTCCAGTAAAGAAAATGGACTACGATGCGGTGTCTGGAACTCATAGTTG
GAGAACCAAAAGAAACAGATCTATACTAAACACTGATCAGAGGAACATGATTCTTGAGGAACAATGCTAC
GCTAAATGTTGCAACCTATTTGAGGCCTGTTTTAACAGTGCATCATACAGGAAGCCAGTGGGTCAACATA
GCATGCTTGAGGCTATGGCCCACAGATTAAGAATGGATGCACGATTAGATTATGAATCAGGGAGAATGTC
AAAGGATGATTTTGAGAAAGCAATGGCTCACCTTGGTGAGATTGGGTACATAGCGGCCGCCGACTACAAA
GACCATGACGGTGATTATAAAGATCATGACATCGACTACAAGGATGACGATGACAAGTAGGCCGCTCGAG
CATGCATCTAGAGGGCCCTATTCTATAGTGTCACCTAAATGCTAGAGCTCGCTGATCAGCCTCGACTGTG
CCTTCTAGTTGCCAGCCATCTGTTGTTTGCCCCTCCCCCGTGCCTTCCTTGACCCTGGAAGGTGCCACTC
CCACTGTCCTTTCCTAATAAAATGAGGAAATTGCATCGCATTGTCTGAGTAGGTGTCATTCTATTCTGGG
GGGTGGGGTGGGGCAGGACAGCAAGGGGGAGGATTGGGAAGACAATAGCAGGCATGCTGGGGATGCGGTG
GGCTCTATGGCTTCTGAGGCGGAAAGAACCAGCTGGGGCTCTAGGGGGTATCCCC
[124 nt withheld, positions 3626-3749]
C
[91 nt withheld, positions 3751-3841]
A
[49 nt withheld, positions 3843-3891]
CCTTTGACGTTGGAGTCCACGTTCTTT
[37 nt withheld, positions 3919-3955]
ACCCTATCTCGGTCTATTCTTTTGATTTATAAGGGATTTTGCCGATTTCGGCCTATTGGTTAAAAAATGA
GCTGATTTAACAAAAATTTAACGCGAATTAATTCTGTGGAATGTGTGTCAGTTAGGGTGTGGAAAGTCCC
CAGGCTCCCCAGCAGGCAGAAGTATGCAAAGCATGCATCTCAATTAGTCAGCAACCATAGTCCCGCCCCT
AACTCCGCCCATCCCGCCCCTAACTCCGCCCAGTTCCGCCCATTCTCCGCCCCATGGCTGACTAATTTTT
TTTATTTATGCAGAGGCCGAGGCCGCCTCTGCCTCTGAGCTATTCCAGAAGTAGTGAGGAGGCTTTTTTG
GAGGCCTAGGCTTTTGCAAAAAGCTCCCGGGAGCTTGTATATCCATTTTCGGATCTGATCAAGAGACAGG
ATGAGGATCGTTTCGCATGATTGAACAAGATGGATTGCACGCAGGTTCTCCGGCCGCTTGGGTGGAGAGG
CTATTCGGCTATGACTGGGCACAACAGACAATCGGCTGCTCTGATGCCGCCGTGTTCCGGCTGTCAGCGC
AGGGGCGCCCGGTTCTTTTTGTCAAGACCGACCTGTCCGGTGCCCTGAATGAACTGCAGGACGAGGCAGC
GCGGCTATCGTGGCTGGCCACGACGGGCGTTCCTTGCGCAGCTGTGCTCGACGTTGTCACTGAAGCGGGA
AGGGACTGGCTGCTATTGGGCGAAGTGCCGGGGCAGGATCTCCTGTCATCTCACCTTGCTCCTGCCGAGA
AAGTATCCATCATGGCTGATGCAATGCGGCGGCTGCATACGCTTGATCCGGCTACCTGCCCATTCGACCA
CCAAGCGAAACATCGCATCGAGCGAGCACGTACTCGGATGGAAGCCGGTCTTGTCGATCAGGATGATCTG
GACGAAGAGCATCAGGGGCTCGCGCCAGCCGAACTGTTCGCCAGGCTCAAGGCGCGCATGCCCGACGGCG
AGGATCTCGTCGTGACCCATGGCGATGCCTGCTTGCCGAATATCATGGTGGAAAATGGCCGCTTTTCTGG
ATTCATCGACTGTGGCCGGCTGGGTGTGGCGGACCGCTATCAGGACATAGCGTTGGCTACCCGTGATATT
GCTGAAGAGCTTGGCGGCGAATGGGCTGACCGCTTCCTCGTGCTTTACGGTATCGCCGCTCCCGATTCGC
AGCGCATCGCCTTCTATCGCCTTCTTGACGAGTTCTTCTGAGCGGGACTCTGGGGTTCGAAATGACCGAC
CAAGCGACGCCCAACCTGCCATCACGAGATTTCGATTCCACCGCCGCCTTCTATGAAAGGTTGGGCTTCG
GAATCGTTTTCCGGGACGCCGGCTGGATGATCCTCCAGCGCGGGGATCTCATGCTGGAGTTCTTCGCCCA
CCCCAACTTGTTTATTGCAGCTTATAATGGTTACAAATAAAGCAATAGCATCACAAATTTCACAAATAAA
GCATTTTTTTCACTGCATTCTAGTTGTGGTTTGTCCAAACTCATCAATGTATCTTATCATGTCTGTATAC
CGTCGACCTCTAGCTAGAGCTTGGCGTAATCATGGTCATAGCTGTTTCCTGTGTGAAATTGTTATCCGCT
CACAATTCCACACAACATACGAGCCGGAAGCATAAAGTGTAAAGCCTGGGGTGCCTAATGAGTGAGCTAA
CTCACATTAATTGCGTTGCGCTCACTGCCCGCTTTCCAGTCGGGAAACCTGTCGTGCCAGCTGCATTAAT
GAATCGGCCAACGCGCGGGGAGAGGCGGTTTGCGTATTGGGCGCTCTTCCGCTTCCTCGCTCACTGACTC
GCTGCGCTCGGTCGTTCGGCTGCGGCGAGCGGTATCAGCTCACTCAAAGGCGGTAATACGGTTATCCACA
GAATCAGGGGATAACGCAGGAAAGAACATGTGAGCAAAAGGCCAGCAAAAGGCCAGGAACCGTAAAAAGG
CCGCGTTGCTGGCGTTTTTCCATAGGCTCCGCCCCCCTGACGAGCATCACAAAAATCGACGCTCAAGTCA
GAGGTGGCGAAACCCGACAGGACTATAAAGATACCAGGCGTTTCCCCCTGGAAGCTCCCTCGTGCGCTCT
CCTGTTCCGACCCTGCCGCTTACCGGATACCTGTCCGCCTTTCTCCCTTCGGGAAGCGTGGCGCTTTCTC
ATAGCTCACGCTGTAGGTATCTCAGTTCGGTGTAGGTCGTTCGCTCCAAGCTGGGCTGTGTGCACGAACC
CCCCGTTCAGCCCGACCGCTGCGCCTTATCCGGTAACTATCGTCTTGAGTCCAACCCGGTAAGACACGAC
TTATCGCCACTGGCAGCAGCCACTGGTAACAGGATTAGCAGAGCGAGGTATGTAGGCGGTGCTACAGAGT
TCTTGAAGTGGTGGCCTAACTACGGCTACACTAGAAGAACAGTATTTGGTATCTGCGCTCTGCTGAAGCC
AGTTACCTTCGGAAAAAGAGTTGGTAGCTCTTGATCCGGCAAACAAACCACCGCTGGTAGCGGTGGTTTT
TTTGTTTGCAAGCAGCAGATTACGCGCAGAAAAAAAGGATCTCAAGAAGATCCTTTGATCTTTTCTACGG
GGTCTGACGCTCAGTGGAACGAAAACTCACGTTAAGGGATTTTGGTCATGAGATTATCAAAAAGGATCTT
CACCTAGATCCTTTTAAATTAAAAATGAAGTTTTAAATCAATCTAAAGTATATATGAGTAAACTTGGTCT
GACAGTTACCAATGCTTAATCAGTGAGGCACCTATCTCAGCGATCTGTCTATTTCGTTCATCCATAGTTG
CCTGACTCCCCGTCGTGTAGATAACTACGATACGGGAGGGCTTACCATCTGGCCCCAGTGCTGCAATGAT
ACCGCGAGACCCACGCTCACCGGCTCCAGATTTATCAGCAATAAACCAGCCAGCCGGAAGGGCCGAGCGC
AGAAGTGGTCCTGCAACTTTATCCGCCTCCATCCAGTCTATTAATTGTTGCCGGGAAGCTAGAGTAAGTA
GTTCGCCAGTTAATAGTTTGCGCAACGTTGTTGCCATTGCTACAGGCATCGTGGTGTCACGCTCGTCGTT
TGGTATGGCTTCATTCAGCTCCGGTTCCCAACGATCAAGGCGAGTTACATGATCCCCCATGTTGTGCAAA
AAAGCGGTTAGCTCCTTCGGTCCTCCGATCGTTGTCAGAAGTAAGTTGGCCGCAGTGTTATCACTCATGG
TTATGGCAGCACTGCATAATTCTCTTACTGTCATGCCATCCGTAAGATGCTTTTCTGTGACTGGTGAGTA
CTCAACCAAGTCATTCTGAGAATAGTGTATGCGGCGACCGAGTTGCTCTTGCCCGGCGTCAATACGGGAT
AATACCGCGCCACATAGCAGAACTTTAAAAGTGCTCATCATTGGAAAACGTTCTTCGGGGCGAAAACTCT
CAAGGATCTTACCGCTGTTGAGATCCAGTTCGATGTAACCCACTCGTGCACCCAACTGATCTTCAGCATC
TTTTACTTTCACCAGCGTTTCTGGGTGAGCAAAAACAGGAAGGCAAAATGCCGCAAAAAAGGGAATAAGG
GCGACACGGAAATGTTGAATACTCATACTCTTCCTTTTTCAATATTATTGAAGCATTTATCAGGGTTATT
GTCTCATGAGCGGATACATATTTGAATGTATTTAGAAAAATAAACAAATAGGGGTTCCGCGCACATTTCC
CCGAAAAGTGCCACCTGACGTC
